>Addgene plasmid #13155 | pc3XB-ZF56 | depositor full sequence | sequence record 7504 | Author sequence
GACGGATCGGGAGATCTCCCGATCCCCTATGGTGCACTCTCAGTACAATCTGCTCTGATGCCGCATAGTT
AAGCCAGTATCTGCTCCCTGCTTGTGTGTTGGAGGTCGCTGAGTAGTGCGCGAGCAAAATTTAAGCTACA
ACAAGGCAAGGCTTGACCGACAATTGCATGAAGAATCTGCTTAGGGTTAGGCGTTTTGCGCTGCTTCGCG
ATGTACGGGCCAGATATACGCGTTGACATTGATTATTGACTAGTTATTAATAGTAATCAATTACGGGGTC
ATTAGTTCATAGCCCATATATGGAGTTCCGCGTTACATAACTTACGGTAAATGGCCCGCCTGGCTGACCG
CCCAACGACCCCCGCCCATTGACGTCAATAATGACGTATGTTCCCATAGTAACGCCAATAGGGACTTTCC
ATTGACGTCAATGGGTGGAGTATTTACGGTAAACTGCCCACTTGGCAGTACATCAAGTGTATCATATGCC
AAGTACGCCCCCTATTGACGTCAATGACGGTAAATGGCCCGCCTGGCATTATGCCCAGTACATGACCTTA
TGGGACTTTCCTACTTGGCAGTACATCTACGTATTAGTCATCGCTATTACCATGGTGATGCGGTTTTGGC
AGTACATCAATGGGCGTGGATAGCGGTTTGACTCACGGGGATTTCCAAGTCTCCACCCCATTGACGTCAA
TGGGAGTTTGTTTTGGCACCAAAATCAACGGGACTTTCCAAAATGTCGTAACAACTCCGCCCCATTGACG
CAAATGGGCGGTAGGCGTGTACGGTGGGAGGTCTATATAAGCAGAGCTCTCTGGCTAACTAGAGAACCCA
CTGCTTACTGGCTTATCGAAATTAATACGACTCACTATAGGGAGACCCAAGCTGGCTAGCGTTTAAACGG
GCCCTCTAGACCCGGGGAGAAGAAATTTGCCTGCCCTGAGTGTCCTAAGCGCTTCATGCAAAGCGGTCAC
CTCACGAAGCATATCAAGACCCACACCGGTGGATCCTCTGCACAGTAGTAAGCTTAAGTTTAAACCGCTG
ATCAGCCTCGACTGTGCCTTCTAGTTGCCAGCCATCTGTTGTTTGCCCCTCCCCCGTGCCTTCCTTGACC
CTGGAAGGTGCCACTCCCACTGTCCTTTCCTAATAAAATGAGGAAATTGCATCGCATTGTCTGAGTAGGT
GTCATTCTATTCTGGGGGGTGGGGTGGGGCAGGACAGCAAGGGGGAGGATTGGGAAGACAATAGCAGGCA
TGCTGGGGATGCGGTGGGCTCTATGGCTTCTGAGGCGGAAAGAACCAGCTGGGGCTCTAGGGGGTATCCC
C
[124 nt withheld, positions 1332-1455]
C
[91 nt withheld, positions 1457-1547]
A
[49 nt withheld, positions 1549-1597]
CCTTTGACGTTGGAGTCCACGTTCTTT
[37 nt withheld, positions 1625-1661]
ACCCTATCTCGGTCTATTCTTTTGATTTATAAGGGATTTTGCCGATTTCGGCCTATTGGTTAAAAAATGA
GCTGATTTAACAAAAATTTAACGCGAATTAATTCTGTGGAATGTGTGTCAGTTAGGGTGTGGAAAGTCCC
CAGGCTCCCCAGCAGGCAGAAGTATGCAAAGCATGCATCTCAATTAGTCAGCAACCAGGTGTGGAAAGTC
CCCAGGCTCCCCAGCAGGCAGAAGTATGCAAAGCATGCATCTCAATTAGTCAGCAACCATAGTCCCGCCC
CTAACTCCGCCCATCCCGCCCCTAACTCCGCCCAGTTCCGCCCATTCTCCGCCCCATGGCTGACTAATTT
TTTTTATTTATGCAGAGGCCGAGGCCGCCTCTGCCTCTGAGCTATTCCAGAAGTAGTGAGGAGGCTTTTT
TGGAGGCCTAGGCTTTTGCAAAAAGCTCCCGGCCGGGAGCTTGTATATCCATTTTCGGATCTGATCAAGA
GACAGGATGAGGATCGTTTCGCATGATTGAACAAGATGGATTGCACGCAGGTTCTCCGGCCGCTTGGGTG
GAGAGGCTATTCGGCTATGACTGGGCACAACAGACAATCGGCTGCTCTGATGCCGCCGTGTTCCGGCTGT
CAGCGCAGGGGCGCCCGGTTCTTTTTGTCAAGACCGACCTGTCCGGTGCCCTGAATGAACTGCAGGACGA
GGCAGCGCGGCTATCGTGGCTGGCCACGACGGGCGTTCCTTGCGCAGCTGTGCTCGACGTTGTCACTGAA
GCGGGAAGGGACTGGCTGCTATTGGGCGAAGTGCCGGGGCAGGATCTCCTGTCATCTCACCTTGCTCCTG
CCGAGAAAGTATCCATCATGGCTGATGCAATGCGGCGGCTGCATACGCTTGATCCGGCTACCTGCCCATT
CGACCACCAAGCGAAACATCGCATCGAGCGAGCACGTACTCGGATGGAAGCCGGTCTTGTCGATCAGGAT
GATCTGGACGAAGAGCATCAGGGGCTCGCGCCAGCCGAACTGTTCGCCAGGCTCAAGGCGCGCATGCCCG
ACGGCGAGGATCTCGTCGTGACCCATGGCGATGCCTGCTTGCCGAATATCATGGTGGAAAATGGCCGCTT
TTCTGGATTCATCGACTGTGGCCGGCTGGGTGTGGCGGACCGCTATCAGGACATAGCGTTGGCTACCCGT
GATATTGCTGAAGAGCTTGGCGGCGAATGGGCTGACCGCTTCCTCGTGCTTTACGGTATCGCCGCTCCCG
ATTCGCAGCGCATCGCCTTCTATCGCCTTCTTGACGAGTTCTTCTGAGCGGGACTCTGGGGTTCGAAATG
ACCGACCAAGCGACGCCCAACCTGCCATCACGAGATTTCGATTCCACCGCCGCCTTCTATGAAAGGTTGG
GCTTCGGAATCGTTTTCCGGGACGCCGGCTGGATGATCCTCCAGCGCGGGGATCTCATGCTGGAGTTCTT
CGCCCACCCCAACTTGTTTATTGCAGCTTATAATGGTTACAAATAAAGCAATAGCATCACAAATTTCACA
AATAAAGCATTTTTTTCACTGCATTCTAGTTGTGGTTTGTCCAAACTCATCAATGTATCTTATCATGTCT
GTATACCGTCGACCTCTAGCTAGAGCTTGGCGTAATCATGGTCATAGCTGTTTCCTGTGTGAAATTGTTA
TCCGCTCACAATTCCACACAACATACGAGCCGGAAGCATAAAGTGTAAAGCCTGGGGTGCCTAATGAGTG
AGCTAACTCACATTAATTGCGTTGCGCTCACTGCCCGCTTTCCAGTCGGGAAACCTGTCGTGCCAGCTGC
ATTAATGAATCGGCCAACGCGCGGGGAGAGGCGGTTTGCGTATTGGGCGCTCTTCCGCTTCCTCGCTCAC
TGACTCGCTGCGCTCGGTCGTTCGGCTGCGGCGAGCGGTATCAGCTCACTCAAAGGCGGTAATACGGTTA
TCCACAGAATCAGGGGATAACGCAGGAAAGAACATGTGAGCAAAAGGCCAGCAAAAGGCCAGGAACCGTA
AAAAGGCCGCGTTGCTGGCGTTTTTCCATAGGCTCCGCCCCCCTGACGAGCATCACAAAAATCGACGCTC
AAGTCAGAGGTGGCGAAACCCGACAGGACTATAAAGATACCAGGCGTTTCCCCCTGGAAGCTCCCTCGTG
CGCTCTCCTGTTCCGACCCTGCCGCTTACCGGATACCTGTCCGCCTTTCTCCCTTCGGGAAGCGTGGCGC
TTTCTCATAGCTCACGCTGTAGGTATCTCAGTTCGGTGTAGGTCGTTCGCTCCAAGCTGGGCTGTGTGCA
CGAACCCCCCGTTCAGCCCGACCGCTGCGCCTTATCCGGTAACTATCGTCTTGAGTCCAACCCGGTAAGA
CACGACTTATCGCCACTGGCAGCAGCCACTGGTAACAGGATTAGCAGAGCGAGGTATGTAGGCGGTGCTA
CAGAGTTCTTGAAGTGGTGGCCTAACTACGGCTACACTAGAAGAACAGTATTTGGTATCTGCGCTCTGCT
GAAGCCAGTTACCTTCGGAAAAAGAGTTGGTAGCTCTTGATCCGGCAAACAAACCACCGCTGGTAGCGGT
TTTTTTGTTTGCAAGCAGCAGATTACGCGCAGAAAAAAAGGATCTCAAGAAGATCCTTTGATCTTTTCTA
CGGGGTCTGACGCTCAGTGGAACGAAAACTCACGTTAAGGGATTTTGGTCATGAGATTATCAAAAAGGAT
CTTCACCTAGATCCTTTTAAATTAAAAATGAAGTTTTAAATCAATCTAAAGTATATATGAGTAAACTTGG
TCTGACAGTTACCAATGCTTAATCAGTGAGGCACCTATCTCAGCGATCTGTCTATTTCGTTCATCCATAG
TTGCCTGACTCCCCGTCGTGTAGATAACTACGATACGGGAGGGCTTACCATCTGGCCCCAGTGCTGCAAT
GATACCGCGAGACCCACGCTCACCGGCTCCAGATTTATCAGCAATAAACCAGCCAGCCGGAAGGGCCGAG
CGCAGAAGTGGTCCTGCAACTTTATCCGCCTCCATCCAGTCTATTAATTGTTGCCGGGAAGCTAGAGTAA
GTAGTTCGCCAGTTAATAGTTTGCGCAACGTTGTTGCCATTGCTACAGGCATCGTGGTGTCACGCTCGTC
GTTTGGTATGGCTTCATTCAGCTCCGGTTCCCAACGATCAAGGCGAGTTACATGATCCCCCATGTTGTGC
AAAAAAGCGGTTAGCTCCTTCGGTCCTCCGATCGTTGTCAGAAGTAAGTTGGCCGCAGTGTTATCACTCA
TGGTTATGGCAGCACTGCATAATTCTCTTACTGTCATGCCATCCGTAAGATGCTTTTCTGTGACTGGTGA
GTACTCAACCAAGTCATTCTGAGAATAGTGTATGCGGCGACCGAGTTGCTCTTGCCCGGCGTCAATACGG
GATAATACCGCGCCACATAGCAGAACTTTAAAAGTGCTCATCATTGGAAAACGTTCTTCGGGGCGAAAAC
TCTCAAGGATCTTACCGCTGTTGAGATCCAGTTCGATGTAACCCACTCGTGCACCCAACTGATCTTCAGC
ATCTTTTACTTTCACCAGCGTTTCTGGGTGAGCAAAAACAGGAAGGCAAAATGCCGCAAAAAAGGGAATA
AGGGCGACACGGAAATGTTGAATACTCATACTCTTCCTTTTTCAATATTATTGAAGCATTTATCAGGGTT
ATTGTCTCATGAGCGGATACATATTTGAATGTATTTAGAAAAATAAACAAATAGGGGTTCCGCGCACATT
TCCCCGAAAAGTGCCACCTGACGTC
Features (pLannotate 1.2.2; 19 found; start..end, strand, type, name):
     28..80      -  misc_feature   bom (fragment): basis of mobility region from pBR322
    235..614     +  enhancer       CMV enhancer: human cytomegalovirus immediate early enhancer
    615..818     +  promoter       CMV promoter: human cytomegalovirus (CMV) immediate early promoter
    814..847     +  LTR            5' LTR (truncated) (fragment): truncated 5' long terminal repeat (LTR) from HIV-1
    863..881     +  promoter       T7 promoter: promoter for bacteriophage T7 RNA polymerase
   1062..1286    +  polyA_signal   bGH poly(A) signal: bovine growth hormone polyadenylation signal
   1290..1311    +  promoter       SV40 promoter (fragment): SV40 enhancer and early promoter
   1332..1760    +  rep_origin     f1 ori (sequence partly withheld): f1 bacteriophage origin of replication; arrow indicates direction of (+) strand synthesis
   1774..2103    +  promoter       SV40 promoter: SV40 enhancer and early promoter
   2174..2965    +  CDS            neo: KKA2_KLEPN - Also known as kan, nptII. Experimental evidence at protein level: Swiss-Prot protein existence level 1. Resistance to kanamycin, neomycin, paromomycin, ribostamycin, butirosin and gentamicin B. From Klebsiella pneumoniae.
   2989..3147    +  CDS            ble (fragment): BLE_KLEPN - Experimental evidence at protein level: Swiss-Prot protein existence level 1. Binding protein with a strong affinity to the bleomycin family of antibiotics. Binds to CL990; an antimitotic-antibiotic compound. From Klebsiella pneumoniae.
   3142..3263    +  polyA_signal   SV40 poly(A) signal: SV40 polyadenylation signal
   3336..3352    -  protein_bind   lac operator: The lac repressor binds to the lac operator to inhibit transcription in E. coli. This inhibition can be relieved by adding lactose or isopropyl-β-D-thiogalactopyranoside (IPTG). lac repressor encoded by lacI
   3360..3390    -  promoter       lac promoter: promoter for the E. coli lac operon
   3405..3426    -  protein_bind   CAP binding site: CAP binding activates transcription in the presence of cAMP. E. coli catabolite activator protein
   3439..3531    -  CDS            lacI (fragment): lac repressor; lacI; The lac repressor binds to the lac operator to inhibit transcription in E. coli. This inhibition can be relieved by adding lactose or isopropyl-β-D-thiogalactopyranoside (IPTG).
   3714..4299    -  rep_origin     ori: high-copy-number ColE1/pMB1/pBR322/pUC origin of replication
   4470..5330    -  CDS            AmpR: β-lactamase; bla; confers resistance to ampicillin, carbenicillin, and related antibiotics
   5331..5435    -  promoter       AmpR promoter: bla
