[The description below was written by a language model from this plasmid's Addgene catalogue record and pLannotate feature annotations shown in this document.]
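Description:
pc3XB-ZF56 is a mammalian expression-type plasmid built on pc3XB, a modified form of the pcDNA3 backbone, and it serves as an archive clone for a single engineered zinc finger module. It belongs to the Zinc Finger Consortium Modular Assembly Kit v1.0. The roughly 90 bp insert, ZF56, encodes one finger from the Sangamo module set that is designated to recognise the DNA triplet TGA. It sits between XbaI and BamHI sites, both of which are retained after cloning. This allows the module to be excised and joined with other fingers by restriction-based modular assembly into multi-finger arrays, such as those used to make zinc finger nucleases.

The feature table does not annotate the finger itself. By position, the insert lies in the unannotated interval between the T7 promoter and the bGH polyadenylation signal, downstream of the CMV immediate early enhancer and promoter. The T7 promoter also provides the site for the recorded 5′ sequencing primer. A separate cassette places the neo gene under the SV40 early promoter, followed by an SV40 poly(A) signal, which gives G418 selection in mammalian cells.

In E. coli the plasmid is maintained by a high-copy ColE1/pUC-type origin and selected through β-lactamase-mediated ampicillin resistance. An f1 origin is also present and permits single-stranded DNA production. The short hits called as an HIV-1 LTR, ble, lacI and bom, along with the small lac promoter/operator region, appear to be backbone remnants or sequence-similarity artefacts rather than functional parts. Although the backbone can drive mammalian expression, the record presents this plasmid mainly as a source of a standardised finger module for assembly, not as a stand-alone effector.
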