>Addgene plasmid #13155 | pc3XB-ZF56 | addgene partial sequence | sequence record 19539 | CMV-F 5'-CGCAAATGGGCGGTAGGCGTG-3'
AGCTCTCTGGCTAACTAGAGAACCCACTGCTTACTGGCTTATCGAAATTAATACGACTCACTATAGGGAG
ACCCAAGCTGGCTAGCGTTTAAACGGGCCCTCTAGACCCGGGGAGAAGAAATTTGCCTGCCCTGAGTGTC
CTAAGCGCTTCATGCAAAGCGGTCACCTCACGAAGCATATCAAGACCCACACCGGTGGATCCTCTGCACA
GTAGTAAGCTTAAGTTTAAACCGCTGATCAGCCTCGACTGTGCCTTCTAGTTGCCAGCCATCTGTTGTTT
GCCCCTCCCCCGTGCCTTCCTTGACCCTGGAAGGTGCCACTCCCACTGTCCTTTCCTAATAAAATGAGGA
AATTGCATCGCATTGTCTGAGTAGGTGTCATTCTATTCTGGGGGGTGGGGTGGGGCAGGACAGCAAGGGG
GAGGATTGGGAAGACAATAGCAGGCATGCTGGGGATGCGGTGGGCTCTATGGCTTCTGAGGCGGAAAGAA
CCAGCTGGGGCTCTAGGGGGTATCCCC
[88 nt withheld, positions 518-605]
GC
