Addgene plasmid #13155: pc3XB-ZF56
Depositing lab: Keith Joung. Depositing organization: Massachusetts General Hospital. Publication: Standardized reagents and protocols for engineering zinc finger nucleases by modular assembly. Wright DA, Thibodeau-Beganny S, Sander JD, Winfrey RJ, Hirsh AS, Eichtinger M, Fu F, Porteus MH, Dobbs D, Voytas DF, Joung JK. Nat Protoc. 2006;1(3):1637-52. doi: 10.1038/nprot.2006.259 PubMed 17406455.
Backbone
  Vector backbone: pc3XB
  Backbone manufacturer: Modified Invitrogen pcDNA3
  Backbone size w/o insert (bp): 5400
  Vector type: Mammalian Expression
  Selectable markers: Neomycin (select with G418)
Growth in bacteria
  Bacterial resistance: Ampicillin, 100 μg/mL
  Growth temperature: 37°C
  Growth strain: XL1 Blue
  Copy number: High Copy
Gene/Insert
  Gene/Insert name: ZF56
  Insert size (bp): 90
  Cloning method: Restriction Enzyme; 5′ cloning site XbaI (not destroyed); 3′ cloning site BamHI (not destroyed)
  Sequencing primers: 5′ T7
Terms and licenses: Academic/Nonprofit Terms; Industry Terms: Not Available to Industry
Depositor comments: Part of the Zinc Finger Consortium Modular Assembly Kit v1.0. Finger protein sequence: PGEKKFACPECPKRFMQSGHLTKHIKTH. Target DNA sequence: TGA. This zinc finger is derived from the Sangamo module set.
How to cite: pc3XB-ZF56 was a gift from Keith Joung (Addgene plasmid # 13155 ; http://n2t.net/addgene:13155 ; RRID:Addgene_13155)
